Addgene plasmid #111702: pET24b-APEX2
Purpose: For IPTG-inducible expression of APEX2 in E. coli
Depositing lab: Jessica Seeliger. Depositing organization: Stony Brook University. Publication: Compartment-Specific Labeling of Bacterial Periplasmic Proteins by Peroxidase-Mediated Biotinylation. Ganapathy US, Bai L, Wei L, Eckartt KA, Lett CM, Previti ML, Carrico IS, Seeliger JC. ACS Infect Dis. 2018 Apr 30. doi: 10.1021/acsinfecdis.8b00044. PubMed 29708735.
Backbone
  Vector backbone: pET24b
  Backbone manufacturer: Novagen
  Total vector size (bp): 6026
  Modifications to backbone: None
  Vector type: Bacterial Expression
Growth in bacteria
  Bacterial resistance: Kanamycin, 50 μg/mL
  Growth temperature: 37°C
  Growth strain: DH5alpha
  Copy number: Low Copy
Gene/Insert
  Gene/Insert name: APEX2
  Insert size (bp): 819
  Promoter: T7 promoter
  Tag / fusion protein: V5 (N terminal on insert); 6xHis (C terminal on backbone)
  Cloning method: Ligation Independent Cloning
  Sequencing primers: 5′ TAATACGACTCACTATA
Resource information
  A portion of this plasmid was derived from a plasmid made by: Alice Ting (pcDNA3-mito-APEX, Addgene plasmid #42607)
Terms and licenses: Academic/Nonprofit Terms; Industry Terms: Not Available to Industry
Depositor comments: This plasmid is for IPTG-inducible expression of APEX2 in the E. coli cytoplasm. The APEX gene was subcloned from pcDNA3-mito-APEX and subsequently mutated by site-directed mutagenesis to generate the optimized variant APEX2. See also references: Rhee HW, Zou P, Udeshi ND, Martell JD, Mootha VK, Carr SA, Ting AY. Proteomic mapping of mitochondria in living cells via spatially restricted enzymatic tagging. Science. 2013;339(6125):1328-31. PMCID: 3916822. Lam SS, Martell JD, Kamer KJ, Deerinck TJ, Ellisman MH, Mootha VK, Ting AY. Directed evolution of APEX2 for electron microscopy and proximity labeling. Nat Methods. 2015;12(1):51-4. PMCID: 4296904
How to cite: pET24b-APEX2 was a gift from Jessica Seeliger (Addgene plasmid # 111702 ; http://n2t.net/addgene:111702 ; RRID:Addgene_111702)
