[The description below was written by a language model from this plasmid's Addgene catalogue record and pLannotate feature annotations shown in this document.]
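Description:
pET24b-APEX2 is a bacterial expression plasmid of about 6.0 kb, built on the unmodified Novagen pET24b backbone, for IPTG-inducible production of the engineered peroxidase APEX2 in the E. coli cytoplasm. It replicates from a pBR322-type ColE1 origin accompanied by the bom region and the rop gene, consistent with its listing as low copy, and is selected with kanamycin through an aph(3')-Ia resistance gene. An f1 phage origin is also present, along with short tetracycline-resistance remnants carried over from the pBR322 lineage.

The expression cassette follows the standard pET layout. A T7 promoter is directly followed by a lac operator and the T7 gene 10 ribosome binding site, then the APEX2 coding sequence and a T7 terminator. The plasmid-borne lacI gene supplies repressor that keeps the operator occupied until IPTG is added, and transcription requires a host that provides T7 RNA polymerase. APEX2 is a monomeric soybean ascorbate peroxidase variant with higher activity than the original APEX. Here, the APEX gene was subcloned from a mammalian mito-APEX plasmid and converted to APEX2 by site-directed mutagenesis. The catalogue lists an N-terminal V5 epitope and a C-terminal 6xHis tag from the backbone. The feature tables show the His tag just downstream of APEX2 but do not annotate V5, although a short unannotated stretch between the ribosome binding site and APEX2 could accommodate it. The two sequence records, one from the depositor and one from repository sequencing, differ by only a few bases in length and carry the same features.

The associated work concerns compartment-specific, peroxidase-mediated biotinylation of bacterial proteins. In that context the construct provides cytoplasmic, detectable and purifiable APEX2.
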