Features (pLannotate 1.2.2; 19 found; start..end, strand, type, name):
      1..78      -  promoter       lacI promoter: lacI
     86..365     -  CDS            TcR (fragment): tetracycline efflux protein; tet; confers resistance to tetracycline
    387..405     +  promoter       T7 promoter: promoter for bacteriophage T7 RNA polymerase
    406..430     +  protein_bind   lac operator: The lac repressor binds to the lac operator to inhibit transcription in E. coli. This inhibition can be relieved by adding lactose or isopropyl-β-D-thiogalactopyranoside (IPTG). lac repressor encoded by lacI
    445..467     +  RBS            RBS: efficient ribosome binding site from bacteriophage T7 gene 10 (Olins and Rangwala, 1989)
    520..1266    +  CDS            APEX2: soybean ascorbate peroxidase, engineered to serve as a monomeric tag for electron microscopy and live-cell proteomics (Lam et al., 2015) more active than the original APEX due to the A134P mutation
   1273..1290    +  CDS            9xHis (fragment): 9xHis affinity tag
   1300..1349    +  CDS            SET1 (fragment): solubility-enhancement tag derived from T7 phage gene 10B
   1357..1404    +  terminator     T7 terminator: transcription terminator for bacteriophage T7 RNA polymerase
   1441..1896    +  rep_origin     f1 ori (sequence partly withheld): f1 bacteriophage origin of replication; arrow indicates direction of (+) strand synthesis
   1923..1980    +  promoter       AmpR promoter (fragment): bla
   1989..2804    -  CDS            KanR: aminoglycoside phosphotransferase; aph(3')-Ia; confers resistance to kanamycin in bacteria or G418 (Geneticin®) in eukaryotes
   2926..3514    +  rep_origin     ori: high-copy-number ColE1/pMB1/pBR322/pUC origin of replication
   3700..3842    -  misc_feature   bom: basis of mobility region from pBR322
   3944..4135    -  CDS            rop: Rop protein, which maintains plasmids at low copy number; rop
   4152..4532    +  CDS            YPB1_ECOLX: Protein predicted: Swiss-Prot protein existence level 4. From Escherichia coli.
   4604..4895    -  CDS            TcR (fragment): tetracycline efflux protein; tet; confers resistance to tetracycline
   4910..4931    -  protein_bind   CAP binding site: CAP binding activates transcription in the presence of cAMP. E. coli catabolite activator protein
   4944..6026    -  CDS            lacI: lac repressor; lacI; The lac repressor binds to the lac operator to inhibit transcription in E. coli. This inhibition can be relieved by adding lactose or isopropyl-β-D-thiogalactopyranoside (IPTG).
>Addgene plasmid #111702 | pET24b-APEX2 | depositor full sequence | sequence record 213217 | pET24b-APEX2 sequence 6026 bps
ATTCACCACCCTGAATTGACTCTCTTCCGGGCGCTATCATGCCATACCGCGAAAGGTTTTGCGCCATTCG
ATGGTGTCCGGGATCTCGACGCTCTCCCTTATGCGACTCCTGCATTAGGAAGCAGCCCAGTAGTAGGTTG
AGGCCGTTGAGCACCGCCGCCGCAAGGAATGGTGCATGCAAGGAGATGGCGCCCAACAGTCCCCCGGCCA
CGGGGCCTGCCACCATACCCACGCCGAAACAAGCGCTCATGAGCCCGAAGTGGCGAGCCCGATCTTCCCC
ATCGGTGATGTCGGCGATATAGGCGCCAGCAACCGCACCTGTGGCGCCGGTGATGCCGGCCACGATGCGT
CCGGCGTAGAGGATCGAGATCTCGATCCCGCGAAATTAATACGACTCACTATAGGGGAATTGTGAGCGGA
TAACAATTCCCCTCTAGAAATAATTTTGTTTAACTTTAAGAAGGAGATATACATATGGGCAAGCCCATCC
CCAACCCCCTGCTGGGCCTGGACAGCACCGGAAAGTCTTACCCAACTGTGAGTGCTGATTACCAGGACGC
CGTTGAGAAGGCGAAGAAGAAGCTCAGAGGCTTCATCGCTGAGAAGAGATGCGCTCCTCTAATGCTCCGT
TTGGCATTCCACTCTGCTGGAACCTTTGACAAGGGCACGAAGACCGGTGGACCCTTCGGAACCATCAAGC
ACCCTGCCGAACTGGCTCACAGCGCTAACAACGGTCTTGACATCGCTGTTAGGCTTTTGGAGCCACTCAA
GGCGGAGTTCCCTATTTTGAGCTACGCCGATTTCTACCAGTTGGCTGGCGTTGTTGCCGTTGAGGTCACG
GGTGGACCTAAGGTTCCATTCCACCCTGGAAGAGAGGACAAGCCTGAGCCACCACCAGAGGGTCGCTTGC
CCGATCCCACTAAGGGTTCTGACCATTTGAGAGATGTGTTTGGCAAAGCTATGGGGCTTACTGACCAAGA
TATCGTTGCTCTATCTGGGGGTCACACTATTGGAGCTGCACACAAGGAGCGTTCTGGATTTGAGGGTCCC
TGGACCTCTAATCCTCTTATTTTCGACAACTCATACTTCACGGAGTTGTTGAGTGGTGAGAAGGAAGGTC
TCCTTCAGCTACCTTCTGACAAGGCTCTTTTGTCTGACCCTGTATTCCGCCCTCTCGTTGATAAATATGC
AGCGGACGAAGATGCCTTCTTTGCTGATTACGCTGAGGCTCACCAAAAGCTTTCCGAGCTTGGGTTTGCT
GATGCCCTCGAGCACCACCACCACCACCACTGAGATCCGGCTGCTAACAAAGCCCGAAAGGAAGCTGAGT
TGGCTGCTGCCACCGCTGAGCAATAACTAGCATAACCCCTTGGGGCCTCTAAACGGGTCTTGAGGGGTTT
TTTGCTGAAAGGAGGAACTATATCCGGATTGGCGAATGGG
[124 nt withheld, positions 1441-1564]
C
[91 nt withheld, positions 1566-1656]
A
[49 nt withheld, positions 1658-1706]
CCTTTGACGTTGGAGTCCACGTTCTTT
[37 nt withheld, positions 1734-1770]
ACCCTATCTCGGTCTATTCTTTTGATTTATAAGGGATTTTGCCGATTTCGGCCTATTGGTTAAAAAATGA
GCTGATTTAACAAAAATTTAACGCGAATTTTAACAAAATATTAACGTTTACAATTTCAGGTGGCACTTTT
CGGGGAAATGTGCGCGGAACCCCTATTTGTTTATTTTTCTAAATACATTCAAATATGTATCCGCTCATGA
ATTAATTCTTAGAAAAACTCATCGAGCATCAAATGAAACTGCAATTTATTCATATCAGGATTATCAATAC
CATATTTTTGAAAAAGCCGTTTCTGTAATGAAGGAGAAAACTCACCGAGGCAGTTCCATAGGATGGCAAG
ATCCTGGTATCGGTCTGCGATTCCGACTCGTCCAACATCAATACAACCTATTAATTTCCCCTCGTCAAAA
ATAAGGTTATCAAGTGAGAAATCACCATGAGTGACGACTGAATCCGGTGAGAATGGCAAAAGTTTATGCA
TTTCTTTCCAGACTTGTTCAACAGGCCAGCCATTACGCTCGTCATCAAAATCACTCGCATCAACCAAACC
GTTATTCATTCGTGATTGCGCCTGAGCGAGACGAAATACGCGATCGCTGTTAAAAGGACAATTACAAACA
GGAATCGAATGCAACCGGCGCAGGAACACTGCCAGCGCATCAACAATATTTTCACCTGAATCAGGATATT
CTTCTAATACCTGGAATGCTGTTTTCCCGGGGATCGCAGTGGTGAGTAACCATGCATCATCAGGAGTACG
GATAAAATGCTTGATGGTCGGAAGAGGCATAAATTCCGTCAGCCAGTTTAGTCTGACCATCTCATCTGTA
ACATCATTGGCAACGCTACCTTTGCCATGTTTCAGAAACAACTCTGGCGCATCGGGCTTCCCATACAATC
GATAGATTGTCGCACCTGATTGCCCGACATTATCGCGAGCCCATTTATACCCATATAAATCAGCATCCAT
GTTGGAATTTAATCGCGGCCTAGAGCAAGACGTTTCCCGTTGAATATGGCTCATAACACCCCTTGTATTA
CTGTTTATGTAAGCAGACAGTTTTATTGTTCATGACCAAAATCCCTTAACGTGAGTTTTCGTTCCACTGA
GCGTCAGACCCCGTAGAAAAGATCAAAGGATCTTCTTGAGATCCTTTTTTTCTGCGCGTAATCTGCTGCT
TGCAAACAAAAAAACCACCGCTACCAGCGGTGGTTTGTTTGCCGGATCAAGAGCTACCAACTCTTTTTCC
GAAGGTAACTGGCTTCAGCAGAGCGCAGATACCAAATACTGTCCTTCTAGTGTAGCCGTAGTTAGGCCAC
CACTTCAAGAACTCTGTAGCACCGCCTACATACCTCGCTCTGCTAATCCTGTTACCAGTGGCTGCTGCCA
GTGGCGATAAGTCGTGTCTTACCGGGTTGGACTCAAGACGATAGTTACCGGATAAGGCGCAGCGGTCGGG
CTGAACGGGGGGTTCGTGCACACAGCCCAGCTTGGAGCGAACGACCTACACCGAACTGAGATACCTACAG
CGTGAGCTATGAGAAAGCGCCACGCTTCCCGAAGGGAGAAAGGCGGACAGGTATCCGGTAAGCGGCAGGG
TCGGAACAGGAGAGCGCACGAGGGAGCTTCCAGGGGGAAACGCCTGGTATCTTTATAGTCCTGTCGGGTT
TCGCCACCTCTGACTTGAGCGTCGATTTTTGTGATGCTCGTCAGGGGGGCGGAGCCTATGGAAAAACGCC
AGCAACGCGGCCTTTTTACGGTTCCTGGCCTTTTGCTGGCCTTTTGCTCACATGTTCTTTCCTGCGTTAT
CCCCTGATTCTGTGGATAACCGTATTACCGCCTTTGAGTGAGCTGATACCGCTCGCCGCAGCCGAACGAC
CGAGCGCAGCGAGTCAGTGAGCGAGGAAGCGGAAGAGCGCCTGATGCGGTATTTTCTCCTTACGCATCTG
TGCGGTATTTCACACCGCATATATGGTGCACTCTCAGTACAATCTGCTCTGATGCCGCATAGTTAAGCCA
GTATACACTCCGCTATCGCTACGTGACTGGGTCATGGCTGCGCCCCGACACCCGCCAACACCCGCTGACG
CGCCCTGACGGGCTTGTCTGCTCCCGGCATCCGCTTACAGACAAGCTGTGACCGTCTCCGGGAGCTGCAT
GTGTCAGAGGTTTTCACCGTCATCACCGAAACGCGCGAGGCAGCTGCGGTAAAGCTCATCAGCGTGGTCG
TGAAGCGATTCACAGATGTCTGCCTGTTCATCCGCGTCCAGCTCGTTGAGTTTCTCCAGAAGCGTTAATG
TCTGGCTTCTGATAAAGCGGGCCATGTTAAGGGCGGTTTTTTCCTGTTTGGTCACTGATGCCTCCGTGTA
AGGGGGATTTCTGTTCATGGGGGTAATGATACCGATGAAACGAGAGAGGATGCTCACGATACGGGTTACT
GATGATGAACATGCCCGGTTACTGGAACGTTGTGAGGGTAAACAACTGGCGGTATGGATGCGGCGGGACC
AGAGAAAAATCACTCAGGGTCAATGCCAGCGCTTCGTTAATACAGATGTAGGTGTTCCACAGGGTAGCCA
GCAGCATCCTGCGATGCAGATCCGGAACATAATGGTGCAGGGCGCTGACTTCCGCGTTTCCAGACTTTAC
GAAACACGGAAACCGAAGACCATTCATGTTGTTGCTCAGGTCGCAGACGTTTTGCAGCAGCAGTCGCTTC
ACGTTCGCTCGCGTATCGGTGATTCATTCTGCTAACCAGTAAGGCAACCCCGCCAGCCTAGCCGGGTCCT
CAACGACAGGAGCACGATCATGCGCACCCGTGGGGCCGCCATGCCGGCGATAATGGCCTGCTTCTCGCCG
AAACGTTTGGTGGCGGGACCAGTGACGAAGGCTTGAGCGAGGGCGTGCAAGATTCCGAATACCGCAAGCG
ACAGGCCGATCATCGTCGCGCTCCAGCGAAAGCGGTCCTCGCCGAAAATGACCCAGAGCGCTGCCGGCAC
CTGTCCTACGAGTTGCATGATAAAGAAGACAGTCATAAGTGCGGCGACGATAGTCATGCCCCGCGCCCAC
CGGAAGGAGCTGACTGGGTTGAAGGCTCTCAAGGGCATCGGTCGAGATCCCGGTGCCTAATGAGTGAGCT
AACTTACATTAATTGCGTTGCGCTCACTGCCCGCTTTCCAGTCGGGAAACCTGTCGTGCCAGCTGCATTA
ATGAATCGGCCAACGCGCGGGGAGAGGCGGTTTGCGTATTGGGCGCCAGGGTGGTTTTTCTTTTCACCAG
TGAGACGGGCAACAGCTGATTGCCCTTCACCGCCTGGCCCTGAGAGAGTTGCAGCAAGCGGTCCACGCTG
GTTTGCCCCAGCAGGCGAAAATCCTGTTTGATGGTGGTTAACGGCGGGATATAACATGAGCTGTCTTCGG
TATCGTCGTATCCCACTACCGAGATATCCGCACCAACGCGCAGCCCGGACTCGGTAATGGCGCGCATTGC
GCCCAGCGCCATCTGATCGTTGGCAACCAGCATCGCAGTGGGAACGATGCCCTCATTCAGCATTTGCATG
GTTTGTTGAAAACCGGACATGGCACTCCAGTCGCCTTCCCGTTCCGCTATCGGCTGAATTTGATTGCGAG
TGAGATATTTATGCCAGCCAGCCAGACGCAGACGCGCCGAGACAGAACTTAATGGGCCCGCTAACAGCGC
GATTTGCTGGTGACCCAATGCGACCAGATGCTCCACGCCCAGTCGCGTACCGTCTTCATGGGAGAAAATA
ATACTGTTGATGGGTGTCTGGTCAGAGACATCAAGAAATAACGCCGGAACATTAGTGCAGGCAGCTTCCA
CAGCAATGGCATCCTGGTCATCCAGCGGATAGTTAATGATCAGCCCACTGACGCGTTGCGCGAGAAGATT
GTGCACCGCCGCTTTACAGGCTTCGACGCCGCTTCGTTCTACCATCGACACCACCACGCTGGCACCCAGT
TGATCGGCGCGAGATTTAATCGCCGCGACAATTTGCGACGGCGCGTGCAGGGCCAGACTGGAGGTGGCAA
CGCCAATCAGCAACGACTGTTTGCCCGCCAGTTGTTGTGCCACGCGGTTGGGAATGTAATTCAGCTCCGC
CATCGCCGCTTCCACTTTTTCCCGCGTTTTCGCAGAAACGTGGCTGGCCTGGTTCACCACGCGGGAAACG
GTCTGATAAGAGACACCGGCATACTCTGCGACATCGTATAACGTTACTGGTTTCAC
