Features (pLannotate 1.2.2; 19 found; start..end, strand, type, name):
      1..19      +  promoter       T7 promoter: promoter for bacteriophage T7 RNA polymerase
     20..44      +  protein_bind   lac operator: The lac repressor binds to the lac operator to inhibit transcription in E. coli. This inhibition can be relieved by adding lactose or isopropyl-β-D-thiogalactopyranoside (IPTG). lac repressor encoded by lacI
     59..81      +  RBS            RBS: efficient ribosome binding site from bacteriophage T7 gene 10 (Olins and Rangwala, 1989)
    134..880     +  CDS            APEX2: soybean ascorbate peroxidase, engineered to serve as a monomeric tag for electron microscopy and live-cell proteomics (Lam et al., 2015) more active than the original APEX due to the A134P mutation
    887..904     +  CDS            9xHis (fragment): 9xHis affinity tag
    914..963     +  CDS            SET1 (fragment): solubility-enhancement tag derived from T7 phage gene 10B
    971..1018    +  terminator     T7 terminator: transcription terminator for bacteriophage T7 RNA polymerase
   1055..1483    +  rep_origin     f1 ori (sequence partly withheld): f1 bacteriophage origin of replication; arrow indicates direction of (+) strand synthesis
   1536..1593    +  promoter       AmpR promoter (fragment): bla
   1602..2417    -  CDS            KanR: aminoglycoside phosphotransferase; aph(3')-Ia; confers resistance to kanamycin in bacteria or G418 (Geneticin®) in eukaryotes
   2539..3127    +  rep_origin     ori: high-copy-number ColE1/pMB1/pBR322/pUC origin of replication
   3313..3452    -  misc_feature   bom: basis of mobility region from pBR322
   3554..3745    -  CDS            rop: Rop protein, which maintains plasmids at low copy number; rop
   3762..4142    +  CDS            YPB1_ECOLX: Protein predicted: Swiss-Prot protein existence level 4. From Escherichia coli.
   4214..4505    -  CDS            TcR (fragment): tetracycline efflux protein; tet; confers resistance to tetracycline
   4520..4541    -  protein_bind   CAP binding site: CAP binding activates transcription in the presence of cAMP. E. coli catabolite activator protein
   4554..5636    -  CDS            lacI: lac repressor; lacI; The lac repressor binds to the lac operator to inhibit transcription in E. coli. This inhibition can be relieved by adding lactose or isopropyl-β-D-thiogalactopyranoside (IPTG).
   5637..5714    -  promoter       lacI promoter: lacI
   5722..6001    -  CDS            TcR (fragment): tetracycline efflux protein; tet; confers resistance to tetracycline
>Addgene plasmid #111702 | pET24b-APEX2 | addgene full sequence | sequence record 221260 | Addgene NGS Result
TAATACGACTCACTATAGGGGAATTGTGAGCGGATAACAATTCCCCTCTAGAAATAATTTTGTTTAACTT
TAAGAAGGAGATATACATATGGGCAAGCCCATCCCCAACCCCCTGCTGGGCCTGGACAGCACCGGAAAGT
CTTACCCAACTGTGAGTGCTGATTACCAGGACGCCGTTGAGAAGGCGAAGAAGAAGCTCAGAGGCTTCAT
CGCTGAGAAGAGATGCGCTCCTCTAATGCTCCGTTTGGCATTCCACTCTGCTGGAACCTTTGACAAGGGC
ACGAAGACCGGTGGACCCTTCGGAACCATCAAGCACCCTGCCGAACTGGCTCACAGCGCTAACAACGGTC
TTGACATCGCTGTTAGGCTTTTGGAGCCACTCAAGGCGGAGTTCCCTATTTTGAGCTACGCCGATTTCTA
CCAGTTGGCTGGCGTTGTTGCCGTTGAGGTCACGGGTGGACCTAAGGTTCCATTCCACCCTGGAAGAGAG
GACAAGCCTGAGCCACCACCAGAGGGTCGCTTGCCCGATCCCACTAAGGGTTCTGACCATTTGAGAGATG
TGTTTGGCAAAGCTATGGGGCTTACTGACCAAGATATCGTTGCTCTATCTGGGGGTCACACTATTGGAGC
TGCACACAAGGAGCGTTCTGGATTTGAGGGTCCCTGGACCTCTAATCCTCTTATTTTCGACAACTCATAC
TTCACGGAGTTGTTGAGTGGTGAGAAGGAAGGTCTCCTTCAGCTACCTTCTGACAAGGCTCTTTTGTCTG
ACCCTGTATTCCGCCCTCTCGTTGATAAATATGCAGCGGACGAAGATGCCTTCTTTGCTGATTACGCTGA
GGCTCACCAAAAGCTTTCCGAGCTTGGGTTTGCTGATGCCCTCGAGCACCACCACCACCACCACTGAGAT
CCGGCTGCTAACAAAGCCCGAAAGGAAGCTGAGTTGGCTGCTGCCACCGCTGAGCAATAACTAGCATAAC
CCCTTGGGGCCTCTAAACGGGTCTTGAGGGGTTTTTTGCTGAAAGGAGGAACTATATCCGGATTGGCGAA
TGGG
[124 nt withheld, positions 1055-1178]
C
[91 nt withheld, positions 1180-1270]
A
[49 nt withheld, positions 1272-1320]
CCTTTGACGTTGGAGTCCACGTTCTTT
[37 nt withheld, positions 1348-1384]
ACCCTATCTCGGTCTATTCTTTTGATTTATAAGGGATTTTGCCGATTTCGGCCTATTGGTTAAAAAATGA
GCTGATTTAACAAAAATTTAACGCGAATTTTAACAAAATATTAACGCTTACAATTTAGGTGGCACTTTTC
GGGGAAATGTGCGCGGAACCCCTATTTGTTTATTTTTCTAAATACATTCAAATATGTATCCGCTCATGAA
TTAATTCTTAGAAAAACTCATCGAGCATCAAATGAAACTGCAATTTATTCATATCAGGATTATCAATACC
ATATTTTTGAAAAAGCCGTTTCTGTAATGAAGGAGAAAACTCACCGAGGCAGTTCCATAGGATGGCAAGA
TCCTGGTATCGGTCTGCGATTCCGACTCGTCCAACATCAATACAACCTATTAATTTCCCCTCGTCAAAAA
TAAGGTTATCAAGTGAGAAATCACCATGAGTGACGACTGAATCCGGTGAGAATGGCAAAAGTTTATGCAT
TTCTTTCCAGACTTGTTCAACAGGCCAGCCATTACGCTCGTCATCAAAATCACTCGCATCAACCAAACCG
TTATTCATTCGTGATTGCGCCTGAGCGAGACGAAATACGCGATCGCTGTTAAAAGGACAATTACAAACAG
GAATCGAATGCAACCGGCGCAGGAACACTGCCAGCGCATCAACAATATTTTCACCTGAATCAGGATATTC
TTCTAATACCTGGAATGCTGTTTTCCCGGGGATCGCAGTGGTGAGTAACCATGCATCATCAGGAGTACGG
ATAAAATGCTTGATGGTCGGAAGAGGCATAAATTCCGTCAGCCAGTTTAGTCTGACCATCTCATCTGTAA
CATCATTGGCAACGCTACCTTTGCCATGTTTCAGAAACAACTCTGGCGCATCGGGCTTCCCATACAATCG
ATAGATTGTCGCACCTGATTGCCCGACATTATCGCGAGCCCATTTATACCCATATAAATCAGCATCCATG
TTGGAATTTAATCGCGGCCTAGAGCAAGACGTTTCCCGTTGAATATGGCTCATAACACCCCTTGTATTAC
TGTTTATGTAAGCAGACAGTTTTATTGTTCATGACCAAAATCCCTTAACGTGAGTTTTCGTTCCACTGAG
CGTCAGACCCCGTAGAAAAGATCAAAGGATCTTCTTGAGATCCTTTTTTTCTGCGCGTAATCTGCTGCTT
GCAAACAAAAAAACCACCGCTACCAGCGGTGGTTTGTTTGCCGGATCAAGAGCTACCAACTCTTTTTCCG
AAGGTAACTGGCTTCAGCAGAGCGCAGATACCAAATACTGTCCTTCTAGTGTAGCCGTAGTTAGGCCACC
ACTTCAAGAACTCTGTAGCACCGCCTACATACCTCGCTCTGCTAATCCTGTTACCAGTGGCTGCTGCCAG
TGGCGATAAGTCGTGTCTTACCGGGTTGGACTCAAGACGATAGTTACCGGATAAGGCGCAGCGGTCGGGC
TGAACGGGGGGTTCGTGCACACAGCCCAGCTTGGAGCGAACGACCTACACCGAACTGAGATACCTACAGC
GTGAGCTATGAGAAAGCGCCACGCTTCCCGAAGGGAGAAAGGCGGACAGGTATCCGGTAAGCGGCAGGGT
CGGAACAGGAGAGCGCACGAGGGAGCTTCCAGGGGGAAACGCCTGGTATCTTTATAGTCCTGTCGGGTTT
CGCCACCTCTGACTTGAGCGTCGATTTTTGTGATGCTCGTCAGGGGGGCGGAGCCTATGGAAAAACGCCA
GCAACGCGGCCTTTTTACGGTTCCTGGCCTTTTGCTGGCCTTTTGCTCACATGTTCTTTCCTGCGTTATC
CCCTGATTCTGTGGATAACCGTATTACCGCCTTTGAGTGAGCTGATACCGCTCGCCGCAGCCGAACGACC
GAGCGCAGCGAGTCAGTGAGCGAGGAAGCGGAAGAGCGCCTGATGCGGTATTTTCTCCTTACGCATCTGT
GCGGTATTTCACACCGCAATGGTGCACTCTCAGTACAATCTGCTCTGATGCCGCATAGTTAAGCCAGTAT
ACACTCCGCTATCGCTACGTGACTGGGTCATGGCTGCGCCCCGACACCCGCCAACACCCGCTGACGCGCC
CTGACGGGCTTGTCTGCTCCCGGCATCCGCTTACAGACAAGCTGTGACCGTCTCCGGGAGCTGCATGTGT
CAGAGGTTTTCACCGTCATCACCGAAACGCGCGAGGCAGCTGCGGTAAAGCTCATCAGCGTGGTCGTGAA
GCGATTCACAGATGTCTGCCTGTTCATCCGCGTCCAGCTCGTTGAGTTTCTCCAGAAGCGTTAATGTCTG
GCTTCTGATAAAGCGGGCCATGTTAAGGGCGGTTTTTTCCTGTTTGGTCACTGATGCCTCCGTGTAAGGG
GGATTTCTGTTCATGGGGGTAATGATACCGATGAAACGAGAGAGGATGCTCACGATACGGGTTACTGATG
ATGAACATGCCCGGTTACTGGAACGTTGTGAGGGTAAACAACTGGCGGTATGGATGCGGCGGGACCAGAG
AAAAATCACTCAGGGTCAATGCCAGCGCTTCGTTAATACAGATGTAGGTGTTCCACAGGGTAGCCAGCAG
CATCCTGCGATGCAGATCCGGAACATAATGGTGCAGGGCGCTGACTTCCGCGTTTCCAGACTTTACGAAA
CACGGAAACCGAAGACCATTCATGTTGTTGCTCAGGTCGCAGACGTTTTGCAGCAGCAGTCGCTTCACGT
TCGCTCGCGTATCGGTGATTCATTCTGCTAACCAGTAAGGCAACCCCGCCAGCCTAGCCGGGTCCTCAAC
GACAGGAGCACGATCATGCGCACCCGTGGGGCCGCCATGCCGGCGATAATGGCCTGCTTCTCGCCGAAAC
GTTTGGTGGCGGGACCAGTGACGAAGGCTTGAGCGAGGGCGTGCAAGATTCCGAATACCGCAAGCGACAG
GCCGATCATCGTCGCGCTCCAGCGAAAGCGGTCCTCGCCGAAAATGACCCAGAGCGCTGCCGGCACCTGT
CCTACGAGTTGCATGATAAAGAAGACAGTCATAAGTGCGGCGACGATAGTCATGCCCCGCGCCCACCGGA
AGGAGCTGACTGGGTTGAAGGCTCTCAAGGGCATCGGTCGAGATCCCGGTGCCTAATGAGTGAGCTAACT
TACATTAATTGCGTTGCGCTCACTGCCCGCTTTCCAGTCGGGAAACCTGTCGTGCCAGCTGCATTAATGA
ATCGGCCAACGCGCGGGGAGAGGCGGTTTGCGTATTGGGCGCCAGGGTGGTTTTTCTTTTCACCAGTGAG
ACGGGCAACAGCTGATTGCCCTTCACCGCCTGGCCCTGAGAGAGTTGCAGCAAGCGGTCCACGCTGGTTT
GCCCCAGCAGGCGAAAATCCTGTTTGATGGTGGTTAACGGCGGGATATAACATGAGCTGTCTTCGGTATC
GTCGTATCCCACTACCGAGATATCCGCACCAACGCGCAGCCCGGACTCGGTAATGGCGCGCATTGCGCCC
AGCGCCATCTGATCGTTGGCAACCAGCATCGCAGTGGGAACGATGCCCTCATTCAGCATTTGCATGGTTT
GTTGAAAACCGGACATGGCACTCCAGTCGCCTTCCCGTTCCGCTATCGGCTGAATTTGATTGCGAGTGAG
ATATTTATGCCAGCCAGCCAGACGCAGACGCGCCGAGACAGAACTTAATGGGCCCGCTAACAGCGCGATT
TGCTGGTGACCCAATGCGACCAGATGCTCCACGCCCAGTCGCGTACCGTCTTCATGGGAGAAAATAATAC
TGTTGATGGGTGTCTGGTCAGAGACATCAAGAAATAACGCCGGAACATTAGTGCAGGCAGCTTCCACAGC
AATGGCATCCTGGTCATCCAGCGGATAGTTAATGATCAGCCCACTGACGCGTTGCGCGAGAAGATTGTGC
ACCGCCGCTTTACAGGCTTCGACGCCGCTTCGTTCTACCATCGACACCACCACGCTGGCACCCAGTTGAT
CGGCGCGAGATTTAATCGCCGCGACAATTTGCGACGGCGCGTGCAGGGCCAGACTGGAGGTGGCAACGCC
AATCAGCAACGACTGTTTGCCCGCCAGTTGTTGTGCCACGCGGTTGGGAATGTAATTCAGCTCCGCCATC
GCCGCTTCCACTTTTTCCCGCGTTTTCGCAGAAACGTGGCTGGCCTGGTTCACCACGCGGGAAACGGTCT
GATAAGAGACACCGGCATACTCTGCGACATCGTATAACGTTACTGGTTTCACATTCACCACCCTGAATTG
ACTCTCTTCCGGGCGCTATCATGCCATACCGCGAAAGGTTTTGCGCCATTCGATGGTGTCCGGGATCTCG
ACGCTCTCCCTTATGCGACTCCTGCATTAGGAAGCAGCCCAGTAGTAGGTTGAGGCCGTTGAGCACCGCC
GCCGCAAGGAATGGTGCATGCAAGGAGATGGCGCCCAACAGTCCCCCGGCCACGGGGCCTGCCACCATAC
CCACGCCGAAACAAGCGCTCATGAGCCCGAAGTGGCGAGCCCGATCTTCCCCATCGGTGATGTCGGCGAT
ATAGGCGCCAGCAACCGCACCTGTGGCGCCGGTGATGCCGGCCACGATGCGTCCGGCGTAGAGGATCGAG
ATCTCGATCCCGCGAAAT
